>Addgene plasmid #103430 | LSB-hsa-miR-32-3p | depositor full sequence | sequence record 195909 | Full Sequence
AATTGAGGGGATAACGCAGGAAAGAACATGTGAGCAAAAGGCCAGCAAAAGGCCAGGAACCGTAAAAAGG
CCGCGTTGCTGGCGTTTTTCCATAGGCTCCGCCCCCCTGACGAGCATCACAAAAATCGACGCTCAAGTCA
GAGGTGGCGAAACCCGACAGGACTATAAAGATACCAGGCGTTTCCCCCTGGAAGCTCCCTCGTGCGCTCT
CCTGTTCCGACCCTGCCGCTTACCGGATACCTGTCCGCCTTTCTCCCTTCGGGAAGCGTGGCGCTTTCTC
ATAGCTCACGCTGTAGGTATCTCAGTTCGGTGTAGGTCGTTCGCTCCAAGCTGGGCTGTGTGCACGAACC
CCCCGTTCAGCCCGACCGCTGCGCCTTATCCGGTAACTATCGTCTTGAGTCCAACCCGGTAAGACACGAC
TTATCGCCACTGGCAGCAGCCACTGGTAACAGGATTAGCAGAGCGAGGTATGTAGGCGGTGCTACAGAGT
TCTTGAAGTGGTGGCCTAACTACGGCTACACTAGAAGAACAGTATTTGGTATCTGCGCTCTGCTGAAGCC
AGTTACCTTCGGAAAAAGAGTTGGTAGCTCTTGATCCGGCAAACAAACCACCGCTGGTAGCGGTGGTTTT
TTTGTTTGCAAGCAGCAGATTACGCGCAGAAAAAAAGGATCTCAAGAAGATCCTTTGATCTTTTCTACGG
GGTCTGACGCTCAGTGGAACGAAAACTCACGTTAAGGGATTTTGGTCATGAGATTATCAAAAAGGATCTT
CACCTAGATCCTTTTAAATTAAAAATGAAGTTTTAAATCAATCTAAAGTATATATGAGTAAACTTGGTCT
GACAGTTACCAATGCTTAATCAGTGAGGCACCTATCTCAGCGATCTGTCTATTTCGTTCATCCATAGTTG
CCTGACTCCCCGTCGTGTAGATAACTACGATACGGGAGGGCTTACCATCTGGCCCCAGTGCTGCAATGAT
ACCGCGAGAACCACGCTCACCGGCTCCAGATTTATCAGCAATAAACCAGCCAGCCGGAAGGGCCGAGCGC
AGAAGTGGTCCTGCAACTTTATCCGCCTCCATCCAGTCTATTAATTGTTGCCGGGAAGCTAGAGTAAGTA
GTTCGCCAGTTAATAGTTTGCGCAACGTTGTTGCCATTGCTACAGGCATCGTGGTGTCACGCTCGTCGTT
TGGTATGGCTTCATTCAGCTCCGGTTCCCAACGATCAAGGCGAGTTACATGATCCCCCATGTTGTGCAAA
AAAGCGGTTAGCTCCTTCGGTCCTCCGATCGTTGTCAGAAGTAAGTTGGCCGCAGTGTTATCACTCATGG
TTATGGCAGCACTGCATAATTCTCTTACTGTCATGCCATCCGTAAGATGCTTTTCTGTGACTGGTGAGTA
CTCAACCAAGTCATTCTGAGAATAGTGTATGCGGCGACCGAGTTGCTCTTGCCCGGCGTCAATACGGGAT
AATACCGCGCCACATAGCAGAACTTTAAAAGTGCTCATCATTGGAAAACGTTCTTCGGGGCGAAAACTCT
CAAGGATCTTACCGCTGTTGAGATCCAGTTCGATGTAACCCACTCGTGCACCCAACTGATCTTCAGCATC
TTTTACTTTCACCAGCGTTTCTGGGTGAGCAAAAACAGGAAGGCAAAATGCCGCAAAAAAGGGAATAAGG
GCGACACGGAAATGTTGAATACTCATACTCTTCCTTTTTCAATATTATTGAAGCATTTATCAGGGTTATT
GTCTCATGAGCGGATACATATTTGAATGTAGCTCCGAATTTCTCGAGGGCTTGTCGACGACGGCGGTCTC
CGTCGTCAGGATCATGAATTCGACCCGCCTGCCACCATGACCGAGTACAAGCCCACGGTGCGCCTCGCCA
CCCGCGACGACGTCCCCCGGGCCGTACGCACCCTCGCCGCCGCGTTCGCCGACTACCCCGCCACGCGCCA
CACCGTCGACCCGGACCGCCACATCGAGCGGGTCACCGAGCTGCAAGAACTCTTCCTCACGCGCGTCGGG
CTCGACATCGGCAAGGTGTGGGTCGCGGACGACGGCGCCGCGGTGGCGGTCTGGACCACGCCGGAGAGCG
TCGAAGCGGGGGCGGTGTTCGCCGAGATCGGCCCGCGCATGGCCGAGTTGAGCGGTTCCCGGCTGGCCGC
GCAGCAACAGATGGAAGGCCTCCTGGCGCCGCACCGGCCCAAGGAGCCCGCGTGGTTCCTGGCCACCGTC
GGCGTCTCGCCCGACCACCAGGGCAAGGGTCTGGGCAGCGCCGTCGTGCTCCCCGGAGTGGAGGCGGCCG
AGCGCGCCGGGGTGCCCGCCTTCCTGGAGACATCCGCGCCCCGCAACCTCCCCTTCTACGAGCGGCTCGG
CTTCACCGTCACCGCCGACGTCGAGGTGCCCGAAGGACCGCGCACCTGGTGCATGACCCGCAAGCCCGGT
GCCTGATACGCGTGAATTCACTCCTCAGGTGCAGGCTGCCTATCAGAAGGTGGTGGCTGGTGTGGCCAAT
GCCCTGGCTCACAAATACCACTGAGATCTTTTTCCCTCTGCCAAAAATTATGGGGACATCATGAAGCCCC
TTGAGCATCTGACTTCTGGCTAATAAAGGAAATTTATTTTCATTGCAATAGTGTGTTGGAATTTTTTGTG
TCTCTCACTCGGAAGGACATATGGGAGGGCAAATCATTTAAAACATCAGAATGAGTATTTGGTTTAGAGT
TTGGCAACATATGCCCATATGCTGGCTGCCATGAACAAAGGTTGGCTATAAAGAGGTCATCAGTATATGA
AACAGCCCCCTGCTGTCCATTCCTTATTCCATAGAAAAGCCTTGACTTGAGGTTAGATTTTTTTTATATT
TTGTTTTGTGTTATTTTTTTCTTTAACATCCCTAAAATTTTCCTTACATGTTTTACTAGCCAGATTTTTC
CTCCTCTCCTGACTACTCCCAGTCATAGCTGTCCCTCTTCTCTTATGGAGATCCCTCGACCTGCAGCCCA
AGCTTGAATTCTCTAGAATTACCCTGTTATCCCTATGCTTGGTTTACCGAGCTCTTATTGGTTTTCAAAC
TTCATTGACTGTGCCCAACGCGCCTGGGAGCTCACGGGGACAGCCCCCCCCCAAAGCCCCCAGGGATGTA
ATTACGTCCCTCCCCCGCTAGGGGGCAGCAGCGAGCCGCCCGGGGCTCCGCTCCGGTCCGGCGCTCCCCC
CGCATCCCCGAGCCGGCAGCGTGCGGGGACAGCCCGGGCACGGGGAAGGTGGCACGGGATCGCTTTCCTC
TGAACGCTTCTCGCTGCTCTTTGAGCCTGCAGACACCTGGGGGGATACGGGGAAAAAGCTAGGCTGAAAG
ACCGGTTCTTAGAATGACACGCGCCTGGGAGCTCACGGGGACAGCCCCCCCCCAAAGCCCCCAGGGATGT
AATTACGTCCCTCCCCCGCTAGGGGGCAGCAGCGAGCCGCCCGGGGCTCCGCTCCGGTCCGGCGCTCCCC
CCGCATCCCCGAGCCGGCAGCGTGCGGGGACAGCCCGGGCACGGGGAAGGTGGCACGGGATCGCTTTCCT
CTGAACGCTTCTCGCTGCTCTTTGAGCCTGCAGACACCTGGGGGGATACGGGGAAAAAGCTAACTTCTGA
GACGACAACTTTGTATAGAAAAGTTGGCTCCGAATTCGCCCTTGACAGCAGAGATCCAGTTTGGTTAATT
AATTGGCTCCGGTGCCCGTCAGTGGGCAGAGCGCACATCGCCCACAGTCCCCGAGAAGTTGTGGGGAGGG
GTCGGCAATTGAACCGGTGCCTAGAGAAGGTGGCGCGGGGTAAACTGGGAAAGTGATGTCGTGTACTGGC
TCCGCCTTTTTCCCGAGGGTGGGGGAGAACCGTATATAAGTGCAGTAGTCGCCGTGAACGTTCTTTTTCG
CAACGGGTTTGCCGCCAGAACACAGGTAAGTGCCGTGTGTGGTTCCCGCGGGCCTGGCCTCTTTACGGGT
TATGGCCCTTGCGTGCCTTGAATTACTTCCACCTGGCTGCAGTACGTGATTCTTGATCCCGAGCTTCGGG
TTGGAAGTGGGTGGGAGAGTTCGAGGCCTTGCGCTTAAGGAGCCCCTTCGCCTCGTGCTTGAGTTGAGGC
CTGGCCTGGGCGCTGGGGCCGCCGCGTGCGAATCTGGTGGCACCTTCGCGCCTGTCTCGCTGCTTTCGAT
AAGTCTCTAGCCATTTAAAATTTTTGATGACCTGCTGCGACGCTTTTTTTCTGGCAAGATAGTCTTGTAA
ATGCGGGCCAAGATCTGCACACTGGTATTTCGGTTTTTGGGGCCGCGGGCGGCGACGGGGCCCGTGCGTC
CCAGCGCACATGTTCGGCGAGGCGGGGCCTGCGAGCGCGGCCACCGAGAATCGGACGGGGGTAGTCTCAA
GCTGGCCGGCCTGCTCTGGTGCCTGGCCTCGCGCCGCCGTGTATCGCCCCGCCCTGGGCGGCAAGGCTGG
CCCGGTCGGCACCAGTTGCGTGAGCGGAAAGATGGCCGCTTCCCGGCCCTGCTGCAGGGAGCTCAAAATG
GAGGACGCGGCGCTCGGGAGAGCGGGCGGGTGAGTCACCCACACAAAGGAAAAGGGCCTTTCCGTCCTCA
GCCGTCGCTTCATGTGACTCCACGGAGTACCGGGCGCCGTCCAGGCACCTCGATTAGTTCTCGAGCTTTT
GGAGTACGTCGTCTTTAGGTTGGGGGGAGGGGTTTTATGCGATGGAGTTTCCCCACACTGAGTGGGTGGA
GACTGAAGTTAGGCCAGCTTGGCACTTGATGTAATTCTCCTTGGAATTTGCCCTTTTTGAGTTTGGATCT
TGGTTCATTCTCAAGCCTCAGACAGTGGTTCAAAGTTTTTTTCTTCCATTTCAGGTGTCGTGAGAAGGGC
GAATTCGACCCAAGTTTGTACAAAAAAGCAGGCTGGATCCAGGTGCCACCATGGTGAGCGAGCTGATTAA
GGAGAACATGCACATGAAGCTGTACATGGAGGGCACCGTGAACAACCACCACTTCAAGTGCACATCCGAG
GGCGAAGGCAAGCCCTACGAGGGCACCCAGACCATGAGAATCAAGGCGGTCGAGGGCGGCCCTCTCCCCT
TCGCCTTCGACATCCTGGCTACCAGCTTCATGTACGGCAGCAAAACCTTCATCAACCACACCCAGGGCAT
CCCCGACTTCTTTAAGCAGTCCTTCCCCGAGGGCTTCACATGGGAGAGAGTCACCACATACGAAGATGGG
GGCGTGCTGACCGCTACCCAGGACACCAGCCTCCAGGACGGCTGCCTCATCTACAACGTCAAGATCAGAG
GGGTGAACTTCCCATCCAACGGCCCTGTGATGCAGAAGAAAACACTCGGCTGGGAGGCCTCCACCGAGAC
ACTGTACCCCGCTGACGGCGGCCTGGAAGGCAGAGCCGACATGGCCCTGAAGCTCGTGGGCGGGGGCCAC
CTGATCTGCAACCTTAAGACCACATACAGATCCAAGAAACCCGCTAAGAACCTCAAGATGCCCGGCGTCT
ACTATGTGGACAGGAGACTGGAAAGAATCAAGGAGGCCGACAAAGAGACATACGTCGAGCAGCACGAGGT
GGCTGTGGCCAGATACTGCGACCTCCCTAGCAAACTGGGGCACAAACTTAATTGAGAATTCTACCACCCA
GCTTTCTTGTACAAAGTGGTACGTCTCAAGACCAGAGGTCTCTGCTTCCACTGATAAATATCACACACAC
TAAATTGAAATATCACACACACTAAATTGAAATATCACACACACTAAATTGAAATATCACACACACTAAA
TTGCAACCAGAAGAGACCTGTGCTTCACTCCTCAGGTGCAGGCTGCCTATCAGAAGGTGGTGGCTGGTGT
GGCCAATGCCCTGGCTCACAAATACCACTGAGATCTTTTTCCCTCTGCCAAAAATTATGGGGACATCATG
AAGCCCCTTGAGCATCTGACTTCTGGCTAATAAAGGAAATTTATTTTCATTGCAATAGTGTGTTGGAATT
TTTTGTGTCTCTCACTCGGAAGGACATATGGGAGGGCAAATCATTTAAAACATCAGAATGAGTATTTGGT
TTAGAGTTTGGCAACATATGCCCATATGCTGGCTGCCATGAACAAAGGTTGGCTATAAAGAGGTCATCAG
TATATGAAACAGCCCCCTGCTGTCCATTCCTTATTCCATAGAAAAGCCTTGACTTGAGGTTAGATTTTTT
TTATATTTTGTTTTGTGTTATTTTTTTCTTTAACATCCCTAAAATTTTCCTTACATGTTTTACTAGCCAG
ATTTTTCCTCCTCTCCTGACTACTCCCAGTCATAGCTGTCCCTCTTCTCTTATGGAGATCCCGAGCGGTG
CGTTTTTATGCTTGTAGTATTGTATAATGTTTTTAAGATCCAAGCTTCTGACCTCTTCTCTTCCTCCCAC
AGGGCCTCGAGACAATTGCATCGATGGTACCAGTGAAAGTCTGCAATGAATTCGAGTTGGCGCGCCTGTC
ATTCTAAATCTCTCTTTCAGCCTAAAGCTTTTTCCCCGTATCCCCCCAGGTGTCTGCAGGCTCAAAGAGC
AGCGAGAAGCGTTCAGAGGAAAGCGATCCCGTGCCACCTTCCCCGTGCCCGGGCTGTCCCCGCACGCTGC
CGGCTCGGGGATGCGGGGGGAGCGCCGGACCGGAGCGGAGCCCCGGGCGGCTCGCTGCTGCCCCCTAGCG
GGGGAGGGACGTAATTACATCCCTGGGGGCTTTGGGAGGGGGCTGTCCCCGTGAGCTCCCAGGCGCGCCT
GTCATTCTAAATCTCTCTTTCAGCCTAAAGCTTTTTCCCCGTATCCCCCCAGGTGTCTGCAGGCTCAAAG
AGCAGCGAGAAGCGTTCAGAGGAAAGCGATCCCGTGCCACCTTCCCCGTGCCCGGGCTGTCCCCGCACGC
TGCCGGCTCGGGGATGCGGGGGGAGCGCCGGACCGGAGCGGAGCCCCGGGCGGCTCGCTGCTGCCCCCTA
GCGGGGGAGGGACGTAATTACATCCCTGGGGGCTTTGGGGGGGGGCTGTCCCCGTGAGCTCCCAGGCGCG
CCAACTCGGTACCGTATCGATGTCGACGTTAACGCTAGTGATATCAACTTTGTATAGAAAAGTTGGCTCC
GAATTCGCCCTTGACAGCAGAGATCCAGTTTGGTTAATTAATTGGCTCCGGTGCCCGTCAGTGGGCAGAG
CGCACATCGCCCACAGTCCCCGAGAAGTTGTGGGGAGGGGTCGGCAATTGAACCGGTGCCTAGAGAAGGT
GGCGCGGGGTAAACTGGGAAAGTGATGTCGTGTACTGGCTCCGCCTTTTTCCCGAGGGTGGGGGAGAACC
GTATATAAGTGCAGTAGTCGCCGTGAACGTTCTTTTTCGCAACGGGTTTGCCGCCAGAACACAGGTAAGT
GCCGTGTGTGGTTCCCGCGGGCCTGGCCTCTTTACGGGTTATGGCCCTTGCGTGCCTTGAATTACTTCCA
CCTGGCTGCAGTACGTGATTCTTGATCCCGAGCTTCGGGTTGGAAGTGGGTGGGAGAGTTCGAGGCCTTG
CGCTTAAGGAGCCCCTTCGCCTCGTGCTTGAGTTGAGGCCTGGCCTGGGCGCTGGGGCCGCCGCGTGCGA
ATCTGGTGGCACCTTCGCGCCTGTCTCGCTGCTTTCGATAAGTCTCTAGCCATTTAAAATTTTTGATGAC
CTGCTGCGACGCTTTTTTTCTGGCAAGATAGTCTTGTAAATGCGGGCCAAGATCTGCACACTGGTATTTC
GGTTTTTGGGGCCGCGGGCGGCGACGGGGCCCGTGCGTCCCAGCGCACATGTTCGGCGAGGCGGGGCCTG
CGAGCGCGGCCACCGAGAATCGGACGGGGGTAGTCTCAAGCTGGCCGGCCTGCTCTGGTGCCTGGCCTCG
CGCCGCCGTGTATCGCCCCGCCCTGGGCGGCAAGGCTGGCCCGGTCGGCACCAGTTGCGTGAGCGGAAAG
ATGGCCGCTTCCCGGCCCTGCTGCAGGGAGCTCAAAATGGAGGACGCGGCGCTCGGGAGAGCGGGCGGGT
GAGTCACCCACACAAAGGAAAAGGGCCTTTCCGTCCTCAGCCGTCGCTTCATGTGACTCCACGGAGTACC
GGGCGCCGTCCAGGCACCTCGATTAGTTCTCGAGCTTTTGGAGTACGTCGTCTTTAGGTTGGGGGGAGGG
GTTTTATGCGATGGAGTTTCCCCACACTGAGTGGGTGGAGACTGAAGTTAGGCCAGCTTGGCACTTGATG
TAATTCTCCTTGGAATTTGCCCTTTTTGAGTTTGGATCTTGGTTCATTCTCAAGCCTCAGACAGTGGTTC
AAAGTTTTTTTCTTCCATTTCAGGTGTCGTGAGAAGGGCGAATTCGACCCAAGTTTGTACAAAAAAGCAG
GCTCGCCACCATGGTGAGCAAGGGCGAGGAGCTGTTCACCGGGGTGGTGCCCATCCTGGTCGAGCTGGAC
GGCGACGTAAACGGCCACAAGTTCAGCGTGAGGGGCGAGGGCGAGGGCGATGCCACCAACGGCAAGCTGA
CCCTGAAGTTCATCTGCACCACCGGCAAGCTGCCCGTGCCCTGGCCCACCCTCGTGACCACCCTGAGCCA
CGGCGTGCAGTGCTTCGCCCGCTACCCCGACCACATGAAGCAGCACGACTTCTTCAAGTCCGCCATGCCC
GAAGGCTACGTCCAGGAGCGCACCATCTTCTTCAAGGACGACGGCACCTACAAGACCCGCGCCGAGGTGA
AGTTCGAGGGCGACACCCTAGTGAACCGCATCGAGCTGAAGGGCGTCGACTTCAAGGAGGACGGCAACAT
CCTGGGGCACAAGCTGGAGTACAACTTCAACAGCCACAACATCTATATCATGGCCGTCAAGCAGAAGAAC
GGCATCAAGGTGAACTTCAAGATCCGCCACAACGTGGAGGACGGCAGCGTGCAGCTCGCCGACCACTACC
AGCAGAACACCCCCATCGGCGACGGCCCCGTGCTGCTGCCCGACAGCCACTACCTGAGCACCCAGTCCGT
GCTGAGCAAAGACCCCAACGAGAAGCGCGATCACATGGTCCTGCTGGAGTTCCGCACCGCCGCCGGGATC
ACTCTCGGCATGGACGAGCTGTACAAGTAATACCACCCAGCTTTCTTGTACAAAGTGGTACGCGTGAATT
CACTCCTCAGGTGCAGGCTGCCTATCAGAAGGTGGTGGCTGGTGTGGCCAATGCCCTGGCTCACAAATAC
CACTGAGATCTTTTTCCCTCTGCCAAAAATTATGGGGACATCATGAAGCCCCTTGAGCATCTGACTTCTG
GCTAATAAAGGAAATTTATTTTCATTGCAATAGTGTGTTGGAATTTTTTGTGTCTCTCACTCGGAAGGAC
ATATGGGAGGGCAAATCATTTAAAACATCAGAATGAGTATTTGGTTTAGAGTTTGGCAACATATGCCCAT
ATGCTGGCTGCCATGAACAAAGGTTGGCTATAAAGAGGTCATCAGTATATGAAACAGCCCCCTGCTGTCC
ATTCCTTATTCCATAGAAAAGCCTTGACTTGAGGTTAGATTTTTTTTATATTTTGTTTTGTGTTATTTTT
TTCTTTAACATCCCTAAAATTTTCCTTACATGTTTTACTAGCCAGATTTTTCCTCCTCTCCTGACTACTC
CCAGTCATAGCTGTCCCTCTTCTCTTATGGAGATCCCTCGACCTGCAGCCCAAGCTTGGCGTAATCATGG
TCATAGCTGTTTCCTGTGTGAAATTGTTATCCGCTCACAATTCCACACAACATACGAGCCGGAAGCATAA
AGTGTAAAGCCTGGGGTGCCTAATGAGTGAGCTAACTCACATTAATTGCGTTGCGCTCACTGCCCGCTTT
CCAGTCGGGAAACCTGTCGTGCCAGCGGATCGACAGTACTAAGCTTGGTCTAATACCCAATCTCTCGTCT
TATCCAGATGTTTTATACGCCTCTGGCCCGTGTCTCAAAATCTCTGATGTTACATTGCACAAGATAAAAT
AATATCATCATGAACAATAAAACTGTCTGCTTACATAAACAGTAATACAAGGGGTGTTATGAGCCATATT
CAACGGGAAACGTCGAGGCCGCGATTAAATTCCAACATGGATGCTGATTTATATGGGTATAAATGGGCTC
GCGATAATGTCGGGCAATCAGGTGCGACAATCTATCGCTTGTATGGGAAGCCCGATGCGCCAGAGTTGTT
TCTGAAACATGGCAAAGGTAGCGTTGCCAATGATGTTACAGATGAGATGGTCAGACTAAACTGGCTGACG
GAATTTATGCCTCTTCCGACCATCAAGCATTTTATCCGTACTCCTGATGATGCATGGTTACTCACCACTG
CGATCCCCGGAAAAACAGCATTCCAGGTATTAGAAGAATATCCTGATTCAGGTGAAAATATTGTTGATGC
GCTGGCAGTGTTCCTGCGCCGGTTGCATTCGATTCCTGTTTGTAATTGTCCTTTTAACAGCGATCGCGTA
TTTCGTCTCGCTCAGGCGCAATCACGAATGAATAACGGTTTGGTTGATGCGAGTGATTTTGATGACGAGC
GTAATGGCTGGCCTGTTGAACAAGTCTGGAAAGAAATGCATAAACTTTTGCCATTCTCACCGGATTCAGT
CGTCACTCATGGTGATTTCTCACTTGATAACCTTATTTTTGACGAGGGGAAATTAATAGGTTGTATTGAT
GTTGGACGAGTCGGAATCGCAGACCGATACCAGGATCTTGCCATCCTATGGAACTGCCTCGGTGAGTTTT
CTCCTTCATTACAGAAACGGCTTTTTCAAAAATATGGTATTGATAATCCTGATATGAATAAATTGCAGTT
TCATTTGATGCTCGATGAGTTTTTCTAATCAGAATTGGTTAATTGGTTGTAACACTGGCAGAGCATTACG
CTGACTTGACGGGACGGCGCAAGCTCATGACCAAAATCCCTTAACGTGAGTTACGCGTCGTTCCACTGAG
CGTCAGAGGTATCACTAGTATTACAGAGGTAAGTTATAACAGTCGCCTAACCC
Features (pLannotate 1.2.2; 28 found; start..end, strand, type, name):
     87..675     -  rep_origin     ori: high-copy-number ColE1/pMB1/pBR322/pUC origin of replication
    846..1706    -  CDS            AmpR: β-lactamase; bla; confers resistance to ampicillin, carbenicillin, and related antibiotics
   1707..1778    -  promoter       AmpR promoter: bla
   1857..2456    +  CDS            PuroR: puromycin N-acetyltransferase; pac from Streptomyces alboniger; confers resistance to puromycin
   2461..2541    +  CDS            HBB (fragment): HBB_PONPY - Experimental evidence at transcript level: Swiss-Prot protein existence level 2. Involved in oxygen transport from the lung to the various peripheral tissues. From Pongo pygmaeus (Bornean orangutan).
   2612..2667    +  polyA_signal   β-globin poly(A) signal: rabbit β-globin polyadenylation signal (Gil and Proudfoot, 1987)
   3646..3666    +  protein_bind   attB4: mutant version of attB; core recombination site for the Gateway® BP reaction BP Clonase™
   3734..3945    +  promoter       EF-1α core promoter: core promoter for human elongation factor EF-1α
   3946..4884    +  intron         EF-1α intron A: intron upstream of the start codon of human EF-1α
   4911..4931    +  protein_bind   attB1: mutant version of attB; core recombination site for the Gateway® BP reaction BP Clonase™
   4951..5646    +  CDS            mKate2: mKate2 is a basic (constitutively fluorescent) red fluorescent protein published in 2009, derived from Entacmaea quadricolor. It is reported to be a rapidly-maturing monomer with moderate acid sensitivity.
   5666..5690    -  protein_bind   attB2: mutant version of attB; recombination site for the Gateway® BP reaction BP Clonase™
   5834..5908    +  CDS            HBB (fragment): HBB_PONPY - Experimental evidence at transcript level: Swiss-Prot protein existence level 2. Involved in oxygen transport from the lung to the various peripheral tissues. From Pongo pygmaeus (Bornean orangutan).
   5979..6034    +  polyA_signal   β-globin poly(A) signal: rabbit β-globin polyadenylation signal (Gil and Proudfoot, 1987)
   6418..6443    +  misc_feature   SA: splice acceptor site
   7115..7135    +  protein_bind   attB4: mutant version of attB; core recombination site for the Gateway® BP reaction BP Clonase™
   7203..7414    +  promoter       EF-1α core promoter: core promoter for human elongation factor EF-1α
   7415..8353    +  intron         EF-1α intron A: intron upstream of the start codon of human EF-1α
   8380..8400    +  protein_bind   attB1: mutant version of attB; core recombination site for the Gateway® BP reaction BP Clonase™
   8411..9127    +  CDS            EBFP2: EBFP2 is a basic (constitutively fluorescent) blue fluorescent protein published in 2007, derived from Aequorea victoria. It is reported to be a rapidly-maturing monomer with moderate acid sensitivity.
   9135..9159    -  protein_bind   attB2: mutant version of attB; recombination site for the Gateway® BP reaction BP Clonase™
   9163..9243    +  CDS            HBB (fragment): HBB_PONPY - Experimental evidence at transcript level: Swiss-Prot protein existence level 2. Involved in oxygen transport from the lung to the various peripheral tissues. From Pongo pygmaeus (Bornean orangutan).
   9314..9369    +  polyA_signal   β-globin poly(A) signal: rabbit β-globin polyadenylation signal (Gil and Proudfoot, 1987)
   9752..9774    -  protein_bind   lac operator (fragment): The lac repressor binds to the lac operator to inhibit transcription in E. coli. This inhibition can be relieved by adding lactose or isopropyl-β-D-thiogalactopyranoside (IPTG). lac repressor encoded by lacI
   9778..9808    -  promoter       lac promoter: promoter for the E. coli lac operon
   9823..9844    -  protein_bind   CAP binding site: CAP binding activates transcription in the presence of cAMP. E. coli catabolite activator protein
   9857..9896    -  CDS            lacI (fragment): lac repressor; lacI; The lac repressor binds to the lac operator to inhibit transcription in E. coli. This inhibition can be relieved by adding lactose or isopropyl-β-D-thiogalactopyranoside (IPTG).
  10069..10878   +  CDS            KanR: aminoglycoside phosphotransferase; aph(3')-Ia; confers resistance to kanamycin in bacteria or G418 (Geneticin®) in eukaryotes
