[The description below was written by a language model from this plasmid's Addgene catalogue record and pLannotate feature annotations shown in this document.]
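Description:
LSB-hsa-miR-32-3p is an 11 kb mammalian expression plasmid built on the Low Sensor Backbone (LSB), designed as a two-colour fluorescent sensor of human miR-32-3p activity. It propagates in E. coli from a high-copy ColE1/pUC-type origin and carries both an ampicillin (β-lactamase) and a kanamycin (aph(3')-Ia) resistance gene, matching the dual selection listed in the record. A puromycin N-acetyltransferase coding sequence followed by a rabbit β-globin polyadenylation signal is also present. The depositor notes that puromycin selection works, although no mammalian promoter upstream of it is annotated in the feature table.

The payload consists of two parallel transcription units, each driven by the human EF-1α core promoter with its intron A and terminated by a β-globin poly(A) signal. Gateway attB4, attB1 and attB2 scars flank the promoters and coding sequences, reflecting modular assembly. The first unit encodes the red fluorescent protein mKate2, whose 3' UTR carries the hsa-miR-32-3p target according to the catalogue. This target is not separately annotated, but it would fall in the unannotated stretch between attB2 and the β-globin region. The second unit encodes the blue protein EBFP2 with no miRNA target and serves as an internal reference for delivery and expression level. When miR-32-3p is active in a transfected cell, the mKate2 transcript is repressed, so a drop in mKate2 relative to EBFP2 reports miRNA activity.

The depositor warns that the repeated poly(A) elements make the plasmid inherently unstable, and that the physical plasmid differs from the deposited sequence by short insertions flanking the puromycin coding region.
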