Addgene plasmid #103430: LSB-hsa-miR-32-3p
Purpose: Used to sense miRNA activity using fluorescence based tools. hsa-miR-32-3p target in 3' UTR of of mKate. miRNA activity can be measured by the repression of mKate2 relative to EBFP2 fluorescent proteins . Plasmid is inherently unstable; please see Depositor Comments
Depositing lab: Ron Weiss. Depositing organization: Massachusetts Institute of Technology. Publication: A mixed antagonistic/synergistic miRNA repression model enables accurate predictions of multi-input miRNA sensor activity. Gam JJ, Babb J, Weiss R. Nat Commun. 2018 Jun 22;9(1):2430. doi: 10.1038/s41467-018-04575-0. PubMed 29934631.
Backbone
  Vector backbone: Low Sensor Backbone (LSB)
  Vector type: Mammalian Expression, Synthetic Biology
Growth in bacteria
  Bacterial resistance: Ampicillin and Kanamycin, 100 & 50 μg/mL
  Growth temperature: 30°C
  Growth strain: NEB Stable
  Copy number: High Copy
Gene/Insert
  Gene/Insert name: hsa-miR-32-3p target
  Species: H. sapiens (human)
  Entrez Gene: MIR32 (a.k.a. MIRN32, hsa-mir-32, miR-32, miRNA32)
  Promoter: EF-1a
  Cloning method: Gibson Cloning
Terms and licenses: Academic/Nonprofit Terms; Industry Terms: Not Available to Industry
Depositor comments: Please note that this plasmid is inherently unstable due to a repeating poly A element. We recommend performing a diagnostic digest on multiple colonies upon receipt. The depositors would like to note the presence of several discrepancies between the depositor sequence and physical plasmid sequence. In particular, the sequences upstream and downstream of the puromycin coding region have 10 bp insertions which do not affect the ability to perform puromycin selection. The sequences for those regions within the physical plasmids are as follows: Upstream of Puro: GAATTCGACCGCCTGTCTCAAGGTGCCACC; Downstream of Puro: GCTTTGAGACTACGCGTGAATTCACTCCTC.
How to cite: LSB-hsa-miR-32-3p was a gift from Ron Weiss (Addgene plasmid # 103430 ; http://n2t.net/addgene:103430 ; RRID:Addgene_103430)
