>Addgene plasmid #103430 | LSB-hsa-miR-32-3p | depositor partial sequence | sequence record 195910 | hsa-miR-32-3p target
AAATATCACACACACTAAATTG
