>Addgene plasmid #103430 | LSB-hsa-miR-32-3p | addgene partial sequence | sequence record 272339 | mKate2-F 5'-ACCCGCTAAGAACCTCAAGA-3'
CAAGGAGGCCGACAAAGAGACATACGTCGAGCAGCACGAGGTGGCTGTGGCCAGATACTGCGACCTCCCT
AGCAAACTGGGGCACAAACTTAATTGAGAATTCTACCACCCAGCTTTCTTGTACAAAGTGGTACGTCTCA
AGACCAGAGGTCTCTGCTTCCACTGATAAATATCACACACACTAAATTGAAATATCACACACACTAAATT
GAAATATCACACACACTAAATTGAAATATCACACACACTAAATTGCAACCAGAAGAGACCTGTGCTTCAC
TCCTCAGGTGCAGGCTGCCTATCAGAAGGTGGTGGCTGGTGTGGCCAATGCCCTGGCTCACAAATACCAC
TGAGATCTTTTTCCCTCTGCCAAAAATTATGGGGACATCATGAAGCCCCTTGAGCATCTGACTTCTGGCT
AATAAAGGAAATTTATTTTCATTGCAATAGTGTGTTGGAATTTTTTGTGTCTCTCACTCGGA
